Addgene plasmid #119645: pC0.178
Purpose: Level 0 Part. Insertion site
Depositing lab: Alistair McCormick. Depositing organization: University of Edinburgh. Publication: CyanoGate: A Modular Cloning Suite for Engineering Cyanobacteria Based on the Plant MoClo Syntax. Vasudevan R, Gale GAR, Schiavon AA, Puzorjov A, Malin J, Gillespie MD, Vavitsas K, Zulkower V, Wang B, Howe CJ, Lea-Smith DJ, McCormick AJ. Plant Physiol. 2019 May;180(1):39-55. doi: 10.1104/pp.18.01401. Epub 2019 Feb 28. PubMed 30819783.
Backbone
  Vector backbone: pICH41276
  Backbone size w/o insert (bp): 2247
  Vector type: Synthetic Biology
Growth in bacteria
  Bacterial resistance: Spectinomycin, 50 μg/mL
  Growth temperature: 37°C
  Growth strain: DH5alpha
  Copy number: High Copy
Gene/Insert
  Gene/Insert name: 7942 NS3 Down Flank
  Insert size (bp): 805
  Mutation: 4 nucleotide insertion between nt 65 and 66 in NS3 Down Flank
  Cloning method: Restriction Enzyme; 5′ cloning site BpiI (destroyed during cloning); 3′ cloning site BpiI (destroyed during cloning)
  Sequencing primers: 5′ ttgagtgagctgataccgct; 3′ GTCTCATGAGCGGATACATATTTGAATG
Terms and licenses: Academic/Nonprofit Terms; Industry Terms: Not Available to Industry
Depositor comments: Synechoccoccus elongatus PCC 7942, sequence downstream of Synpcc7942_0739. Please visit https://www.biorxiv.org/content/10.1101/426700v1 for bioRxiv preprint.
How to cite: pC0.178 was a gift from Alistair McCormick (Addgene plasmid # 119645 ; http://n2t.net/addgene:119645 ; RRID:Addgene_119645)
