[The description below was written by a language model from this plasmid's Addgene catalogue record and pLannotate feature annotations shown in this document.]
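Description:
pC0.178 is a Level 0 part plasmid from the CyanoGate modular cloning suite, which extends the plant MoClo Golden Gate syntax to cyanobacteria. It is built on the pICH41276 acceptor backbone (about 2.2 kb) and totals roughly 3.1 kb in the sequenced record. The plasmid is maintained in E. coli through a high-copy ColE1/pUC-type origin and selected with spectinomycin via the aadA adenylyltransferase gene, which lies downstream of a bla-type promoter. The short integrase, gentamicin acetyltransferase and lacI fragments called by the automated annotation are probably remnants carried along with the resistance cassette and backbone rather than functional genes.

The insert is an approximately 805 bp fragment named 7942 NS3 Down Flank, taken from Synechococcus elongatus PCC 7942 and described as the sequence downstream of locus Synpcc7942_0739. It represents the downstream homology arm for the neutral site 3 (NS3) insertion locus. The record notes a four-nucleotide insertion between positions 65 and 66 of the flank relative to the expected sequence. The part was cloned with BpiI, a Type IIS enzyme, and both sites were destroyed in the process, as is usual for Level 0 assembly. The feature table does not annotate the flank itself. The only hit in that region is a weak homology match to a phage P2 baseplate protein fragment, which is likely an incidental similarity call.

As a standardised part carrying no promoter, coding sequence or reporter of its own, it is meant to be combined in higher-level Golden Gate assemblies with a matching upstream flank and expression or marker cassettes. The resulting constructs would integrate into the S. elongatus chromosome at NS3 by homologous recombination.
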