Features (pLannotate 1.2.2; 7 found; start..end, strand, type, name):
    110..214     +  promoter       AmpR promoter: bla
    205..285     -  CDS            int (fragment): INT2_ECOLX - Protein inferred from homology: Swiss-Prot protein existence level 3. Putative integrase believed to be involved in the insertion of antibiotic resistance genes into plasmids and transposons. From Escherichia coli.
    373..429     +  CDS            GmR (fragment): gentamycin acetyltransferase; aacC1; confers resistance to gentamycin
    436..1224    +  CDS            aadA: S3AD_ECOLX - Experimental evidence at protein level: Swiss-Prot protein existence level 1. Mediates bacterial resistance to the antibiotics streptomycin and spectinomycin. From Escherichia coli.
   1398..1986    +  rep_origin     ori: high-copy-number ColE1/pMB1/pBR322/pUC origin of replication
   2169..2218    +  CDS            lacI (fragment): lac repressor; lacI; The lac repressor binds to the lac operator to inhibit transcription in E. coli. This inhibition can be relieved by adding lactose or isopropyl-β-D-thiogalactopyranoside (IPTG).
   2297..2440    -  CDS            W (fragment): BPW_BPP2 - Protein inferred from homology: Swiss-Prot protein existence level 3. Baseplate protein that is part of the outer wedges of the baseplate. Probably plays a role as a connector between the central and peripheral parts of the baseplate. Plays a role in tail assembly. From Escherichia phage P2 (Bacteriophage P2).
>Addgene plasmid #119645 | pC0.178 | addgene full sequence | sequence record 257161 | Addgene NGS Result
GTGGCTCTTCAGTGGACGAAAGGGCCTCGTGATACGCCTATTTTTATAGGTTAATGTCATGATAATAATG
GTTTCTTAGACGTCAGGTGGCACTTTTCGGGGAAATGTGCGCGGAACCCCTATTTGTTTATTTTTCTAAA
TACATTCAAATATGTATCCGCTCATGAGACAATAACCCTGATAAATGCTTCAATAATATTGAAAAAGGAA
GAGTATGCGCTCACGCAACTGGTCCAGAACCTTGACCGAACGCAGCGGTGGTAACGGCGCAGTGGCGGTT
TTCATGGCTTGTTATGACTGTTTTTTTTTGGGGTACAGTCTATGCCTCGGGCATCCAAGCAGCAAGCGCG
TTACGCCGTGGGTCGATGTTTGATGTTATGGAGCAGCAACGATGTTACGCAGCAGGGCAGTCGCCCTAAA
ACAAAGTTAAACATCATGAGGGAAGCGGTGATCGCCGAAGTATCGACTCAACTATCAGAGGTAGTTGGCG
TCATCGAGCGCCATCTCGAACCGACGTTGCTGGCCGTACATTTGTACGGCTCCGCAGTGGATGGCGGCCT
GAAGCCACACAGCGATATTGATTTGCTGGTTACGGTGACCGTAAGGCTTGATGAAACAACGCGGCGAGCT
TTGATCAACGACCTTTTGGAAACTTCGGCTTCCCCTGGAGAGAGCGAGATTCTCCGCGCTGTAGAAGTCA
CCATTGTTGTGCACGACGACATCATTCCGTGGCGTTATCCAGCTAAGCGCGAACTGCAATTTGGAGAATG
GCAGCGCAATGACATTCTTGCAGGTATCTTCGAGCCAGCCACGATCGACATTGATCTGGCTATCTTGCTG
ACAAAAGCAAGAGAACATAGCGTTGCCTTGGTAGGTCCAGCGGCGGAGGAACTCTTTGATCCGGTTCCTG
AACAGGATCTATTTGAGGCGCTAAATGAAACCTTAACGCTATGGAACTCGCCGCCCGACTGGGCTGGCGA
TGAGCGAAATGTAGTGCTTACGTTGTCCCGCATTTGGTACAGCGCAGTAACCGGCAAAATCGCGCCGAAG
GATGTCGCTGCCGACTGGGCAATGGAGCGCCTGCCGGCCCAGTATCAGCCCGTCATACTTGAAGCTAGAC
AGGCTTATCTTGGACAAGAAGAAGATCGCTTGGCCTCGCGCGCAGATCAGTTGGAAGAATTTGTCCATTA
CGTAAAAGGCGAGATCACCAAGGTAGTCGGCAAATAACTGTCAGACCAAGTTTACTCATATATACTTTAG
ATTGATTTAAAACTTCATTTTTAATTTAAAAGGATCTAGGTGAAGATCCTTTTTGATAATCTCATGACCA
AAATCCCTTAACGTGAGTTTTCGTTCCACTGAGCGTCAGACCCCGTAGAAAAGATCAAAGGATCTTCTTG
AGATCCTTTTTTTCTGCGCGTAATCTGCTGCTTGCAAACAAAAAAACCACCGCTACCAGCGGTGGTTTGT
TTGCCGGATCAAGAGCTACCAACTCTTTTTCCGAAGGTAACTGGCTTCAGCAGAGCGCAGATACCAAATA
CTGTTCTTCTAGTGTAGCCGTAGTTAGGCCACCACTTCAAGAACTCTGTAGCACCGCCTACATACCTCGC
TCTGCTAATCCTGTTACCAGTGGCTGCTGCCAGTGGCGATAAGTCGTGTCTTACCGGGTTGGACTCAAGA
CGATAGTTACCGGATAAGGCGCAGCGGTCGGGCTGAACGGGGGGTTCGTGCACACAGCCCAGCTTGGAGC
GAACGACCTACACCGAACTGAGATACCTACAGCGTGAGCTATGAGAAAGCGCCACGCTTCCCGAAGGGAG
AAAGGCGGACAGGTATCCGGTAAGCGGCAGGGTCGGAACAGGAGAGCGCACGAGGGAGCTTCCAGGGGGA
AACGCCTGGTATCTTTATAGTCCTGTCGGGTTTCGCCACCTCTGACTTGAGCGTCGATTTTTGTGATGCT
CGTCAGGGGGGCGGAGCCTATGGAAAAACGCCAGCAACGCGGCCTTTTTACGGTTCCTGGCCTTTTGCTG
GCCTTTTGCTCACATGTTCTTTCCTGCGTTATCCCCTGATTCTGTGGATAACCGTATTACCGCCTTTGAG
TGAGCTGATACCGCTCGCCGCAGCCGAACGACCGAGCGCAGCGAGTCAGTGAGCGAGGAAGCGGAAGAGC
GCCCAATACGCAAACCGCCTCTCCCCGCGCGTTGGCCGATTCATTAATCACTCTGTGGTCTCAGCTTCAG
CGATCGAGCGCTTCAGCTGTGGCCGCCACCAGGTCAACGATGAGGGACTGGTTGATCGGTCGGTCGACAA
GCCGGGGCAGACGTGAGCCGTAGTCCCGTCGCCAGACGCGGGTGCCCACGGGCGTCGTCAGGATGTCCGT
AATTGACTGCCGGAGGTGGTCAATGCCCTTCAGCTCCTTGCCACTGTCACGGCTCATGCCTCGGGTCATT
AGTCGCCCGCTCCGGTATCTTCACTGGCTTCGATGATTGCCGCCCCGCAGCTGCAGAGGTCACCGATCCG
AGCAGTCGGCCTCTGGTTGGTAAAGACCGTGCGACTGCCGGTGATGATCGTGTTCAAGCCATGCAGGGGG
CAGGCGTGAAGGTCATCCTTTCGGGCCACGGGGCGGCTGTTGACGAAGGTGTCGTCGCTCCCGGTGATGA
TGATCCCGCCGTGATCGGTCACGTCGTTTAGTCGAGCGATGCCTGGCGTCGTAGTCACGGGTTTAGGTCA
ATACGACTTGCGGTCACTGTAACGTTGCCCTCGGCGGTCACGTTAACGTCGCCTTGGGCTTCGACTTGCG
CCTCCTGCACAAGGATCACAATCCGTCCTTGGGCTGCGGTGAGGTCGATCTTGTACTCATGCGCTTCGCG
GTCGTACTGGATGATTGAGTCATCCTCGAACTGCGTCTTTTGGATCGTTTCTTTGTCCTCGATCTGGGGG
TAGTCAGTCGAGAACGCGCCGGGCATCGCGAAGCCCTGACTGATCTCGCCGGAGGGGGCCATCACGACGA
CGGCCTCACCGACCTCGGGCGCCCACCAGAACCGATCGCTTGAGACCACGAA
