>Addgene plasmid #119645 | pC0.178 | depositor partial sequence | sequence record 226184 | 7942 NS3 Down Flank
CAGCGATCGAGCGCTTCAGCTGTGGCCGCCACCAGGTCAACGATGAGGGACTGGTTGATCGGTCGACAAG
CCGGGGCAGACGTGAGCCGTAGTCCCGTCGCCAGACGCGGGTGCCCACGGGCGTCGTCAGGATGTCCGTA
ATTGACTGCCGGAGGTGGTCAATGCCCTTCAGCTCCTTGCCACTGTCACGGCTCATGCCTCGGGTCATTA
GTCGCCCGCTCCGGTATCTTCACTGGCTTCGATGATTGCCGCCCCGCAGCTGCAGAGGTCACCGATCCGA
GCAGTCGGCCTCTGGTTGGTAAAGACCGTGCGACTGCCGGTGATGATCGTGTTCAAGCCATGCAGGGGGC
AGGCGTGAAGGTCATCCTTTCGGGCCACGGGGCGGCTGTTGACGAAGGTGTCGTCGCTCCCGGTGATGAT
GATCCCGCCGTGATCGGTCACGTCGTTTAGTCGAGCGATGCCTGGCGTCGTAGTCACGGGTTTAGGTCAA
TACGACTTGCGGTCACTGTAACGTTGCCCTCGGCGGTCACGTTAACGTCGCCTTGGGCTTCGACTTGCGC
CTCCTGCACAAGGATCACAATCCGTCCTTGGGCTGCGGTGAGGTCGATCTTGTACTCATGCGCTTCGCGG
TCGTACTGGATGATTGAGTCATCCTCGAACTGCGTCTTTTGGATCGTTTCTTTGTCCTCGATCTGGGGGT
AGTCAGTCGAGAACGCGCCGGGCATCGCGAAGCCCTGACTGATCTCGCCGGAGGGGGCCATCACGACGAC
GGCCTCACCGACCTCGGGCGCCCACCAGAACCGAT
